>Addgene plasmid #199161 | pET-6xHis-GFP(+12) | addgene full sequence | sequence record 392683 | Addgene NGS Result
GGGGAATTGTGAGCGGATAACAATTCCCCTCTAGAAATAATTTTGTTTAACTTTAAGAAGGAGATATACC
ATGGGTCATCACCACCACCATCACGGTGGCGCTAGCAAAGGTGAACGTCTGTTTACTGGTGTAGTACCGA
TCTTAGTGGAATTAGACGGCGACGTGAACGGTCATAAATTTAGCGTGCGCGGCGAGGGCAAAGGTGACGC
TACCAATGGTAAATTGACCCTGAAGTTTATTTGCACAACAGGCAAATTACCCGTTCCGTGGCCCACCTTA
GTGACCACCCTGACCTATGGCGTTCAGTGCTTCAGTCGTTACCCTAAACATATGAAACAACACGATTTTT
TCAAATCAGCCATGCCTGAAGGATATGTTCAAGAGCGTACAATCAGCTTCAAGAAGGATGGCAAATATAA
AACGCGTGCGGAAGTGAAATTTGAAGGCCGCACATTAGTAAATCGTATCGAACTGAAAGGTCGTGACTTC
AAAGAAGACGGCAACATTTTAGGCCATAAACTGCGTTATAACTTTAATTCTCATAAGGTGTATATTACGG
CCGATAAACAGAAGAATGGTATCAAGGCAAATTTCAAAATTCGCCATAACGTGGAGGACGGCAGCGTTCA
ATTAGCGGATCATTATCAACAAAACACGCCGATTGGTGATGGGCCTGTACTGTTACCTCGCAACCACTAC
CTGAGCACCCAATCTGCCCTGAGCAAAGATCCGAAAGAAAAACGCGATCACATGGTTCTGTTAGAATTCG
TGACCGCTGCAGGCATTACGCACGGAATGGACGAACGCTACAAGTAATAATGAGGTACCCTCGAGTCTGG
TAAAGAAACCGCTGCTGCGAAATTTGAACGCCAGCACATGGACTCGTCTACTAGCGCAGCTTAATTAACC
TAGGCTGCTGCCACCGCTGAGCAATAACTAGCATAACCCCTTGGGGCCTCTAAACGGGTCTTGAGGGGTT
TTTTGCTGAAAGGAGGAACTATATCCGGATTGGCGAATGGG
[124 nt withheld, positions 1022-1145]
C
[91 nt withheld, positions 1147-1237]
A
[49 nt withheld, positions 1239-1287]
CCTTTGACGTTGGAGTCCACGTTCTTT
[37 nt withheld, positions 1315-1351]
ACCCTATCTCGGTCTATTCTTTTGATTTATAAGGGATTTTGCCGATTTCGGCCTATTGGTTAAAAAATGA
GCTGATTTAACAAAAATTTAACGCGAATTTTAACAAAATATTAACGTTTACAATTTCTGGCGGCACGATG
GCATGAGATTATCAAAAAGGATCTTCACCTAGATCCTTTTAAATTAAAAATGAAGTTTTAAATCAATCTA
AAGTATATATGAGTAAACTTGGTCTGACAGTTACCAATGCTTAATCAGTGAGGCACCTATCTCAGCGATC
TGTCTATTTCGTTCATCCATAGTTGCCTGACTCCCCGTCGTGTAGATAACTACGATACGGGAGGGCTTAC
CATCTGGCCCCAGTGCTGCAATGATACCGCGAGACCCACGCTCACCGGCTCCAGATTTATCAGCAATAAA
CCAGCCAGCCGGAAGGGCCGAGCGCAGAAGTGGTCCTGCAACTTTATCCGCCTCCATCCAGTCTATTAAT
TGTTGCCGGGAAGCTAGAGTAAGTAGTTCGCCAGTTAATAGTTTGCGCAACGTTGTTGCCATTGCTACAG
GCATCGTGGTGTCACGCTCGTCGTTTGGTATGGCTTCATTCAGCTCCGGTTCCCAACGATCAAGGCGAGT
TACATGATCCCCCATGTTGTGCAAAAAAGCGGTTAGCTCCTTCGGTCCTCCGATCGTTGTCAGAAGTAAG
TTGGCCGCAGTGTTATCACTCATGGTTATGGCAGCACTGCATAATTCTCTTACTGTCATGCCATCCGTAA
GATGCTTTTCTGTGACTGGTGAGTACTCAACCAAGTCATTCTGAGAATAGTGTATGCGGCGACCGAGTTG
CTCTTGCCCGGCGTCAATACGGGATAATACCGCGCCACATAGCAGAACTTTAAAAGTGCTCATCATTGGA
AAACGTTCTTCGGGGCGAAAACTCTCAAGGATCTTACCGCTGTTGAGATCCAGTTCGATGTAACCCACTC
GTGCACCCAACTGATCTTCAGCATCTTTTACTTTCACCAGCGTTTCTGGGTGAGCAAAAACAGGAAGGCA
AAATGCCGCAAAAAAGGGAATAAGGGCGACACGGAAATGTTGAATACTCATACTCTTCCTTTTTCAATCA
TGATTGAAGCATTTATCAGGGTTATTGTCTCATGAGCGGATACATATTTGAATGTATTTAGAAAAATAAA
CAAATAGGTCATGACCAAAATCCCTTAACGTGAGTTTTCGTTCCACTGAGCGTCAGACCCCGTAGAAAAG
ATCAAAGGATCTTCTTGAGATCCTTTTTTTCTGCGCGTAATCTGCTGCTTGCAAACAAAAAAACCACCGC
TACCAGCGGTGGTTTGTTTGCCGGATCAAGAGCTACCAACTCTTTTTCCGAAGGTAACTGGCTTCAGCAG
AGCGCAGATACCAAATACTGTCCTTCTAGTGTAGCCGTAGTTAGGCCACCACTTCAAGAACTCTGTAGCA
CCGCCTACATACCTCGCTCTGCTAATCCTGTTACCAGTGGCTGCTGCCAGTGGCGATAAGTCGTGTCTTA
CCGGGTTGGACTCAAGACGATAGTTACCGGATAAGGCGCAGCGGTCGGGCTGAACGGGGGGTTCGTGCAC
ACAGCCCAGCTTGGAGCGAACGACCTACACCGAACTGAGATACCTACAGCGTGAGCTATGAGAAAGCGCC
ACGCTTCCCGAAGGGAGAAAGGCGGACAGGTATCCGGTAAGCGGCAGGGTCGGAACAGGAGAGCGCACGA
GGGAGCTTCCAGGGGGAAACGCCTGGTATCTTTATAGTCCTGTCGGGTTTCGCCACCTCTGACTTGAGCG
TCGATTTTTGTGATGCTCGTCAGGGGGGCGGAGCCTATGGAAAAACGCCAGCAACGCGGCCTTTTTACGG
TTCCTGGCCTTTTGCTGGCCTTTTGCTCACATGTTCTTTCCTGCGTTATCCCCTGATTCTGTGGATAACC
GTATTACCGCCTTTGAGTGAGCTGATACCGCTCGCCGCAGCCGAACGACCGAGCGCAGCGAGTCAGTGAG
CGAGGAAGCGGAAGAGCGCCTGATGCGGTATTTTCTCCTTACGCATCTGTGCGGTATTTCACACCGCAAT
GGTGCACTCTCAGTACAATCTGCTCTGATGCCGCATAGTTAAGCCAGTATACACTCCGCTATCGCTACGT
GACTGGGTCATGGCTGCGCCCCGACACCCGCCAACACCCGCTGACGCGCCCTGACGGGCTTGTCTGCTCC
CGGCATCCGCTTACAGACAAGCTGTGACCGTCTCCGGGAGCTGCATGTGTCAGAGGTTTTCACCGTCATC
ACCGAAACGCGCGAGGCAGCTGCGGTAAAGCTCATCAGCGTGGTCGTGAAGCGATTCACAGATGTCTGCC
TGTTCATCCGCGTCCAGCTCGTTGAGTTTCTCCAGAAGCGTTAATGTCTGGCTTCTGATAAAGCGGGCCA
TGTTAAGGGCGGTTTTTTCCTGTTTGGTCACTGATGCCTCCGTGTAAGGGGGATTTCTGTTCATGGGGGT
AATGATACCGATGAAACGAGAGAGGATGCTCACGATACGGGTTACTGATGATGAACATGCCCGGTTACTG
GAACGTTGTGAGGGTAAACAACTGGCGGTATGGATGCGGCGGGACCAGAGAAAAATCACTCAGGGTCAAT
GCCAGCGCTTCGTTAATACAGATGTAGGTGTTCCACAGGGTAGCCAGCAGCATCCTGCGATGCAGATCCG
GAACATAATGGTGCAGGGCGCTGACTTCCGCGTTTCCAGACTTTACGAAACACGGAAACCGAAGACCATT
CATGTTGTTGCTCAGGTCGCAGACGTTTTGCAGCAGCAGTCGCTTCACGTTCGCTCGCGTATCGGTGATT
CATTCTGCTAACCAGTAAGGCAACCCCGCCAGCCTAGCCGGGTCCTCAACGACAGGAGCACGATCATGCT
AGTCATGCCCCGCGCCCACCGGAAGGAGCTGACTGGGTTGAAGGCTCTCAAGGGCATCGGTCGAGATCCC
GGTGCCTAATGAGTGAGCTAACTTACATTAATTGCGTTGCGCTCACTGCCCGCTTTCCAGTCGGGAAACC
TGTCGTGCCAGCTGCATTAATGAATCGGCCAACGCGCGGGGAGAGGCGGTTTGCGTATTGGGCGCCAGGG
TGGTTTTTCTTTTCACCAGTGAGACGGGCAACAGCTGATTGCCCTTCACCGCCTGGCCCTGAGAGAGTTG
CAGCAAGCGGTCCACGCTGGTTTGCCCCAGCAGGCGAAAATCCTGTTTGATGGTGGTTAACGGCGGGATA
TAACATGAGCTGTCTTCGGTATCGTCGTATCCCACTACCGAGATGTCCGCACCAACGCGCAGCCCGGACT
CGGTAATGGCGCGCATTGCGCCCAGCGCCATCTGATCGTTGGCAACCAGCATCGCAGTGGGAACGATGCC
CTCATTCAGCATTTGCATGGTTTGTTGAAAACCGGACATGGCACTCCAGTCGCCTTCCCGTTCCGCTATC
GGCTGAATTTGATTGCGAGTGAGATATTTATGCCAGCCAGCCAGACGCAGACGCGCCGAGACAGAACTTA
ATGGGCCCGCTAACAGCGCGATTTGCTGGTGACCCAATGCGACCAGATGCTCCACGCCCAGTCGCGTACC
GTCTTCATGGGAGAAAATAATACTGTTGATGGGTGTCTGGTCAGAGACATCAAGAAATAACGCCGGAACA
TTAGTGCAGGCAGCTTCCACAGCAATGGCATCCTGGTCATCCAGCGGATAGTTAATGATCAGCCCACTGA
CGCGTTGCGCGAGAAGATTGTGCACCGCCGCTTTACAGGCTTCGACGCCGCTTCGTTCTACCATCGACAC
CACCACGCTGGCACCCAGTTGATCGGCGCGAGATTTAATCGCCGCGACAATTTGCGACGGCGCGTGCAGG
GCCAGACTGGAGGTGGCAACGCCAATCAGCAACGACTGTTTGCCCGCCAGTTGTTGTGCCACGCGGTTGG
GAATGTAATTCAGCTCCGCCATCGCCGCTTCCACTTTTTCCCGCGTTTTCGCAGAAACGTGGCTGGCCTG
GTTCACCACGCGGGAAACGGTCTGATAAGAGACACCGGCATACTCTGCGACATCGTATAACGTTACTGGT
TTCACATTCACCACCCTGAATTGACTCTCTTCCGGGCGCTATCATGCCATACCGCGAAAGGTTTTGCGCC
ATTCGATGGTGTCCGGGATCTCGACGCTCTCCCTTATGCGACTCCTGCATTAGGAAGCAGCCCAGTAGTA
GGTTGAGGCCGTTGAGCACCGCCGCCGCAAGGAATGGTGCATGCAAGGAGATGGCGCCCAACAGTCCCCC
GGCCACGGGGCCTGCCACCATACCCACGCCGAAACAAGCGCTCATGAGCCCGAAGTGGCGAGCCCGATCT
TCCCCATCGGTGATGTCGGCGATATAGGCGCCAGCAACCGCACCTGTGGCGCCGGTGATGCCGGCCACGA
TGCGTCCGGCGTAGAGGATCGAGATCGATCTCGATCCCGCGAAATTAATACGACTCACTATA
Features (pLannotate 1.2.2; 19 found; start..end, strand, type, name):
      3..27      +  protein_bind   lac operator: The lac repressor binds to the lac operator to inhibit transcription in E. coli. This inhibition can be relieved by adding lactose or isopropyl-β-D-thiogalactopyranoside (IPTG). lac repressor encoded by lacI
     42..64      +  RBS            RBS: efficient ribosome binding site from bacteriophage T7 gene 10 (Olins and Rangwala, 1989)
    104..814     +  CDS            Superfolder GFP: Superfolder GFP is a basic (constitutively fluorescent) green fluorescent protein published in 2005, derived from Aequorea victoria. It is reported to be a very rapidly-maturing weak dimer.
    842..883     +  CDS            S-Tag (fragment): affinity and epitope tag derived from pancreatic ribonuclease A
    913..930     +  CDS            SET1 (fragment): solubility-enhancement tag derived from T7 phage gene 10B
    938..985     +  terminator     T7 terminator: transcription terminator for bacteriophage T7 RNA polymerase
   1022..1477    +  rep_origin     f1 ori (sequence partly withheld): f1 bacteriophage origin of replication; arrow indicates direction of (+) strand synthesis
   1592..2452    -  CDS            AmpR: β-lactamase; bla; confers resistance to ampicillin, carbenicillin, and related antibiotics
   2453..2545    -  promoter       AmpR promoter: bla
   2626..3214    +  rep_origin     ori: high-copy-number ColE1/pMB1/pBR322/pUC origin of replication
   3400..3539    -  misc_feature   bom: basis of mobility region from pBR322
   3641..3832    -  CDS            rop: Rop protein, which maintains plasmids at low copy number; rop
   3849..4229    +  CDS            YPB1_ECOLX: Protein predicted: Swiss-Prot protein existence level 4. From Escherichia coli.
   4291..4355    -  CDS            TcR (fragment): tetracycline efflux protein; tet; confers resistance to tetracycline
   4370..4391    -  protein_bind   CAP binding site: CAP binding activates transcription in the presence of cAMP. E. coli catabolite activator protein
   4404..5486    -  CDS            lacI: lac repressor; lacI; The lac repressor binds to the lac operator to inhibit transcription in E. coli. This inhibition can be relieved by adding lactose or isopropyl-β-D-thiogalactopyranoside (IPTG).
   5487..5564    -  promoter       lacI promoter: lacI
   5572..5851    -  CDS            TcR (fragment): tetracycline efflux protein; tet; confers resistance to tetracycline
   5877..2       +  promoter       T7 promoter (across the origin): promoter for bacteriophage T7 RNA polymerase
