[The description below was written by a language model from this plasmid's Addgene catalogue record and pLannotate feature annotations shown in this document.]
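Description:
pET-6xHis-GFP(+12) is a bacterial expression plasmid built on the pETDuet backbone (about 5.9 kb) for producing a positively supercharged green fluorescent protein in E. coli. It is maintained through a ColE1/pBR322-type origin accompanied by the bom region and the rop gene. The catalogue lists it as high copy, although rop normally moderates copy number. Selection is by ampicillin through the β-lactamase gene and its own promoter. An f1 origin is also present, along with short, non-functional remnants of the tetracycline resistance gene left over from the pBR322 lineage.

The payload is a 744 bp synthesized GFP(+12) coding sequence, which the annotation recognises as a superfolder GFP derivative. It carries twelve substitutions that mostly replace acidic or neutral residues with arginine or lysine, raising the protein's net charge as the name indicates. A short N-terminal leader containing a hexahistidine tag allows metal-affinity purification. Expression is driven by a T7 promoter followed by a lac operator and the strong T7 gene 10 ribosome binding site, and ends at the T7 terminator. The plasmid-borne lacI gene supplies repressor, so transcription stays low until IPTG induction in a host that provides T7 RNA polymerase. S-tag and related tag fragments annotated downstream of the GFP sequence appear to be vector remnants, and the record does not indicate that they are fused to the product.

According to the associated publication title, this variant belongs to work on how protein electrostatics can be tuned to form biomolecular condensates in bacteria.
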