Addgene plasmid #199161: pET-6xHis-GFP(+12)
Purpose: used to express a supercharged GFP variant in E. coli
Depositing lab: Allie Obermeyer. Depositing organization: Columbia University. Publication: Formation of Biomolecular Condensates in Bacteria by Tuning Protein Electrostatics. Yeong V, Werth EG, Brown LM, Obermeyer AC. ACS Cent Sci. 2020 Dec 23;6(12):2301-2310. doi: 10.1021/acscentsci.0c01146. Epub 2020 Nov 12. PubMed 33376791.
Backbone
  Vector backbone: pETDuet
  Total vector size (bp): 5896
Growth in bacteria
  Bacterial resistance: Ampicillin, 100 μg/mL
  Growth temperature: 37°C
  Growth strain: DH5alpha
  Growth instructions: Growth and protein expression after induction is improved at 25 °C.
  Copy number: High Copy
Gene/Insert
  Gene/Insert name: GFP(+12)
  Insert size (bp): 744
  Mutation: E16R, E44K, D86K, D112K, T115K, D127R, I138R, E152R, N159K, D207R, N222K, L246R
  Promoter: T7
  Tag / fusion protein: MGHHHHHHGGA (N terminal on insert)
  Cloning method: Unknown
  Sequencing primers: 5′ T7; 3′ T7-term
Resource information
  A portion of this plasmid was derived from a plasmid made by: This gene was synthesized and cloned into the plasmid by GenScript.
Terms and licenses: Academic/Nonprofit Terms; Industry Terms: Not Available to Industry
How to cite: pET-6xHis-GFP(+12) was a gift from Allie Obermeyer (Addgene plasmid # 199161 ; http://n2t.net/addgene:199161 ; RRID:Addgene_199161)
